Addgene plasmid #229794: Bxb1-GT_AIO-TetOn_mScarlet_Down-Tandem
Purpose: Bxb1-GT donor plasmid with downstream tandem syntax for all-in-one doxycycline-inducible mScarlet expression
Depositing lab: Richard Davis. Depositing organization: Leiden University Medical Center. Publication: STRAIGHT-IN Dual: a platform for dual, single-copy integrations of DNA payloads and gene circuits into human induced pluripotent stem cells. Blanch-Asensio A, Ploessl DS, Wang NB, Mummery CL, Galloway KE, Davis RP. bioRxiv [Preprint]. 2024 Oct 17:2024.10.17.616637. doi: 10.1101/2024.10.17.616637. PubMed 39464154.
Backbone
  Vector backbone: pBR322/pUC
  Backbone size w/o insert (bp): 4700
  Vector type: Mammalian Expression, Synthetic Biology
Growth in bacteria
  Bacterial resistance: Ampicillin, 100 μg/mL
  Growth temperature: 37°C
  Growth strain: NEB Stable
  Copy number: High Copy
Gene/Insert
  Gene/Insert name: TRE-mScarlet; rtTA-T2A-mTagBFP2
  Species: Synthetic
  Insert size (bp): 5500
  Promoter: TRE and CAG
  Tag / fusion protein: NLS (C terminal on insert)
  Cloning method: Gibson Cloning
Terms and licenses: Academic/Nonprofit Terms; Industry Terms: Not Available to Industry
Depositor comments: Please visit https://doi.org/10.1101/2024.10.17.616637 for bioRxiv preprint.
How to cite: Bxb1-GT_AIO-TetOn_mScarlet_Down-Tandem was a gift from Richard Davis (Addgene plasmid # 229794 ; http://n2t.net/addgene:229794 ; RRID:Addgene_229794)
