[The description below was written by a language model from this plasmid's Addgene catalogue record and pLannotate feature annotations shown in this document.]
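Description:
Bxb1-GT_AIO-TetOn_mScarlet_Down-Tandem is a roughly 10.1 kb mammalian expression and synthetic-biology donor plasmid built on a pBR322/pUC backbone. It is propagated in E. coli at high copy through the ColE1/pUC-type origin and selected with ampicillin (AmpR); an f1 origin and remnants of lac, bom and rop sequences are also present. According to its catalogue entry, it is a donor for Bxb1 serine-integrase-mediated integration using the GT attachment-site variant, part of a platform for single-copy placement of DNA payloads and gene circuits into human induced pluripotent stem cells. The Bxb1 attachment site itself is not picked up in the automated feature annotation.

The payload is an all-in-one Tet-On circuit made of two transcription units in the same orientation. Upstream, a TRE3G promoter drives mScarlet, followed by a WPRE and a bGH polyadenylation fragment. Downstream, a CAG promoter (CMV enhancer, chicken β-actin promoter, chimeric intron) expresses the reverse tetracycline transactivator (annotated through its tetR-derived portion) linked by a T2A peptide to mTagBFP2 carrying three C-terminal SV40 NLS copies, terminated by a bGH poly(A). Constitutive nuclear blue fluorescence therefore marks cells expressing the activator, while red fluorescence reports doxycycline induction. "Downstream tandem" appears to refer to this arrangement, which allows the effect of gene syntax on circuit behaviour to be compared.

A loxP site lies just upstream of the circuit and a lox2272 site just downstream, separating it from the bacterial backbone and from the SV40 and EF-1α promoters that sit upstream of loxP. This layout suggests Cre-mediated removal of auxiliary sequences after integration and promoter-dependent activation of a genomic selection marker, though the record does not state this explicitly. The short NeoR and PuroR fragments are not functional markers.
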