Features (pLannotate 1.2.2; 38 found; start..end, strand, type, name):
      2..94      +  CDS            lacI (fragment): lac repressor; lacI; The lac repressor binds to the lac operator to inhibit transcription in E. coli. This inhibition can be relieved by adding lactose or isopropyl-β-D-thiogalactopyranoside (IPTG).
    107..128     +  protein_bind   CAP binding site: CAP binding activates transcription in the presence of cAMP. E. coli catabolite activator protein
    143..173     +  promoter       lac promoter: promoter for the E. coli lac operon
    181..197     +  protein_bind   lac operator: The lac repressor binds to the lac operator to inhibit transcription in E. coli. This inhibition can be relieved by adding lactose or isopropyl-β-D-thiogalactopyranoside (IPTG). lac repressor encoded by lacI
    253..463     +  promoter       SV40 promoter: SV40 early promoter
    485..551     +  CDS            small t antigen (fragment): SV40 (simian virus 40) small t antigen
    558..1736    +  promoter       EF-1α promoter: strong constitutive promoter for human elongation factor EF-1α
   1802..1835    +  protein_bind   loxP: Cre-mediated recombination occurs in the 8-bp core sequence (GCATACAT). Cre recombinase
   1836..1860    -  CDS            NeoR/KanR (fragment): aminoglycoside phosphotransferase confers resistance to neomycin, kanamycin, and G418 (Geneticin®)
   1875..2251    +  promoter       TRE3G promoter: 3rd-generation Tet-responsive promoter that can be activated by binding of Tet-On® 3G
   2269..2964    +  CDS            mScarlet: mScarlet is a basic (constitutively fluorescent) red fluorescent protein published in 2016, derived from synthetic construct. It has moderate acid sensitivity.
   2968..3556    +  misc_feature   WPRE: woodchuck hepatitis virus posttranscriptional regulatory element
   3582..3607    +  polyA_signal   bGH poly(A) signal (fragment): bovine growth hormone polyadenylation signal
   3613..3992    +  enhancer       CMV enhancer: human cytomegalovirus immediate early enhancer
   3994..4156    +  promoter       chicken β-actin promoter (fragment): No description available
   4157..4181    +  promoter       chicken β-actin promoter (fragment): No description available
   4221..4237    +  promoter       chicken β-actin promoter (fragment): contains a 21-bp deletion relative to the standard chicken β-actin promoter
   4267..4284    +  promoter       chicken β-actin promoter (fragment): contains a 21-bp deletion relative to the standard chicken β-actin promoter
   4295..4867    +  intron         chimeric intron (fragment): chimera between introns from chicken β-actin and rabbit β-globin
   4863..5240    +  intron         chimeric intron (fragment): chimera between introns from chicken β-actin and rabbit β-globin
   5299..5916    +  CDS            tetR: TETR2_ECOLX - Experimental evidence at protein level: Swiss-Prot protein existence level 1. TetR is the repressor of the tetracycline resistance element; its N-terminal region forms a helix-turn-helix structure and binds DNA. Binding of tetracycline to TetR reduces the repressor affinity for the tetracycline resistance gene (tetA) promoter operator sites. From Escherichia coli.
   6043..6096    +  CDS            T2A: 2A peptide from Thosea asigna virus capsid protein Eukaryotic ribosomes fail to insert a peptide bond between the Gly and Pro residues, yielding separate polypeptides.
   6097..6804    +  CDS            mTagBFP2: mTagBFP2 is a basic (constitutively fluorescent) blue fluorescent protein published in 2011, derived from Entacmaea quadricolor. It is reported to be a very rapidly-maturing monomer with very low acid sensitivity.
   6805..6825    +  misc_feature   MCS (fragment): multiple cloning site
   6829..6849    +  CDS            SV40 NLS: nuclear localization signal of SV40 (simian virus 40) large T antigen
   6853..6873    +  CDS            SV40 NLS: nuclear localization signal of SV40 (simian virus 40) large T antigen
   6877..6897    +  CDS            SV40 NLS: nuclear localization signal of SV40 (simian virus 40) large T antigen
   6968..7192    +  polyA_signal   bGH poly(A) signal: bovine growth hormone polyadenylation signal
   7199..7220    +  CDS            PuroR (fragment): puromycin N-acetyltransferase; pac from Streptomyces; confers resistance to puromycin
   7221..7253    +  protein_bind   lox2272: Cre-mediated recombination occurs in the 8-bp core sequence (GGATACTT). lox2272 sites are compatible with each other, but incompatible with loxP or loxN sites (Lee and Saito, 1988). Cre recombinase
   7259..7414    +  CDS            lacZα (fragment): LacZα fragment of β-galactosidase; lacZ fragment
   7420..7471    -  misc_feature   bom (fragment): basis of mobility region from pBR322
   7490..7945    +  rep_origin     f1 ori (sequence partly withheld): f1 bacteriophage origin of replication; arrow indicates direction of (+) strand synthesis
   7946..7995    -  misc_feature   bom (fragment): basis of mobility region from pBR322
   8097..8132    -  CDS            rop (fragment): Rop protein, which maintains plasmids at low copy number; rop
   8227..8331    +  promoter       AmpR promoter: bla
   8332..9192    +  CDS            AmpR: β-lactamase; bla; confers resistance to ampicillin, carbenicillin, and related antibiotics
   9363..9951    +  rep_origin     ori: high-copy-number ColE1/pMB1/pBR322/pUC origin of replication
>Addgene plasmid #229794 | Bxb1-GT_AIO-TetOn_mScarlet_Down-Tandem | addgene full sequence | sequence record 462053 | Addgene NGS Result
AGCGCCCAATACGCAAACCGCCTCTCCCCGCGCGTTGGCCGATTCATTAATGCAGCTGGCACGACAGGTT
TCCCGACTGGAAAGCGGGCAGTGAGCGCAACGCAATTAATGTGAGTTAGCTCACTCATTAGGCACCCCAG
GCTTTACACTTTATGCTTCCGGCTCGTATGTTGTGTGGAATTGTGAGCGGATAACAATTTCACACAGGAA
ACAGCTATGACCATGATTACGCCAAGCTTAATTCCCTCCCCAGCAGGCAGAAGTATGCAAAGCATGCATC
TCAATTAGTCAGCAACCATAGTCCCGCCCCTAACTCCGCCCATCCCGCCCCTAACTCCGCCCAGTTCCGC
CCATTCTCCGCCCCATGGCTGACTAATTTTTTTTATTTATGCAGAGGCCGAGGCCGCCTCGGCCTCTGAG
CTATTCCAGAAGTAGTGAGGAGGCTTTTTTGGAGGCCTAGGCTTTTGCAAAAAGCTTTGCAAAGATGGAT
AAAGTTTTAAACAGAGAGGAATCTTTGCAGCTAATGGACCTTCTAGGTCTTGAAAGGAGTGGGAATTGGC
TCCGGTGCCCGTCAGTGGGCAGAGCGCACATCGCCCACAGTCCCCGAGAAGTTGGGGGGAGGGGTCGGCA
ATTGAACCGGTGCCTAGAGAAGGTGGCGCGGGGTAAACTGGGAAAGTGATGTCGTGTACTGGCTCCGCCT
TTTTCCCGAGGGTGGGGGAGAACCGTATATAAGTGCAGTAGTCGCCGTGAACGTTCTTTTTCGCAACGGG
TTTGCCGCCAGAACACAGGTAAGTGCCGTGTGTGGTTCCCGCGGGCCTGGCCTCTTTACGGGTTATGGCC
CTTGCGTGCCTTGAATTACTTCCACCTGGCTGCAGTACGTGATTCTTGATCCCGAGCTTCGGGTTGGAAG
TGGGTGGGAGAGTTCGAGGCCTTGCGCTTAAGGAGCCCCTTCGCCTCGTGCTTGAGTTGAGGCCTGGCCT
GGGCGCTGGGGCCGCCGCGTGCGAATCTGGTGGCACCTTCGCGCCTGTCTCGCTGCTTTCGATAAGTCTC
TAGCCATTTAAAATTTTTGATGACCTGCTGCGACGCTTTTTTTCTGGCAAGATAGTCTTGTAAATGCGGG
CCAAGATCTGCACACTGGTATTTCGGTTTTTGGGGCCGCGGGCGGCGACGGGGCCCGTGCGTCCCAGCGC
ACATGTTCGGCGAGGCGGGGCCTGCGAGCGCGGCCACCGAGAATCGGACGGGGGTAGTCTCAAGCTGGCC
GGCCTGCTCTGGTGCCTGGCCTCGCGCCGCCGTGTATCGCCCCGCCCTGGGCGGCAAGGCTGGCCCGGTC
GGCACCAGTTGCGTGAGCGGAAAGATGGCCGCTTCCCGGCCCTGCTGCAGGGAGCTCAAAATGGAGGACG
CGGCGCTCGGGAGAGCGGGCGGGTGAGTCACCCACACAAAGGAAAAGGGCCTTTCCGTCCTCAGCCGTCG
CTTCATGTGACTCCACGGAGTACCGGGCGCCGTCCAGGCACCTCGATTAGTTCTCGAGCTTTTGGAGTAC
GTCGTCTTTAGGTTGGGGGGAGGGGTTTTATGCGATGGAGTTTCCCCACACTGAGTGGGTGGAGACTGAA
GTTAGGCCAGCTTGGCACTTGATGTAATTCTCCTTGGAATTTGCCCTTTTTGAGTTTGGATCTTGGTTCA
TTCTCAAGCCTCAGACAGTGGTTCAAAGTTTTTTTCTTCCATTTCAGGTGTCGTGAGGAATTCGCCACCA
TGGCCGGCTTGTCGACGACGGCGGTCTCCGTCGTCAGGATCATCCGGATCCATAACTTCGTATAGCATAC
ATTATACGAAGTTATCATGATATTCGGCAAGCAGGCATCGACTAGTTAATTAAGGTTTACTCCCTATCAG
TGATAGAGAACGTATGAAGAGTTTACTCCCTATCAGTGATAGAGAACGTATGCAGACTTTACTCCCTATC
AGTGATAGAGAACGTATAAGGAGTTTACTCCCTATCAGTGATAGAGAACGTATGACCAGTTTACTCCCTA
TCAGTGATAGAGAACGTATCTACAGTTTACTCCCTATCAGTGATAGAGAACGTATATCCAGTTTACTCCC
TATCAGTGATAGAGAACGTATAAGCTTTAGGCGTGTACGGTGGGCGCCTATAAAAGCAGAGCTCGTTTAG
TGAACCGTCAGATCGCCTGGAGCAATTCCACAACACTTTTGTCTTATACCAACTTTCCGTACCACTTCCT
ACCCTCGTAAACTTAAGAATTCGCCACCATGGTGAGCAAGGGCGAGGCAGTGATCAAGGAGTTCATGCGG
TTCAAGGTGCACATGGAGGGCTCCATGAACGGCCACGAGTTCGAGATCGAGGGCGAGGGCGAGGGCCGCC
CCTACGAGGGCACCCAGACCGCCAAGCTGAAGGTGACCAAGGGTGGCCCCCTGCCCTTCTCCTGGGACAT
CCTGTCCCCTCAGTTCATGTACGGCTCCAGGGCCTTCACCAAGCACCCCGCCGACATCCCCGACTACTAT
AAGCAGTCCTTCCCCGAGGGCTTCAAGTGGGAGCGCGTGATGAACTTCGAGGACGGCGGCGCCGTGACCG
TGACCCAGGACACCTCCCTGGAGGACGGCACCCTGATCTACAAGGTGAAGCTCCGCGGCACCAACTTCCC
TCCTGACGGCCCCGTAATGCAGAAGAAGACAATGGGCTGGGAAGCGTCCACCGAGCGGTTGTACCCCGAG
GACGGCGTGCTGAAGGGCGACATTAAGATGGCCCTGCGCCTGAAGGACGGCGGCCGCTACCTGGCGGACT
TCAAGACCACCTACAAGGCCAAGAAGCCCGTGCAGATGCCCGGCGCCTACAACGTCGACCGCAAGTTGGA
CATCACCTCCCACAACGAGGACTACACCGTGGTGGAACAGTACGAACGCTCCGAGGGCCGCCACTCCACC
GGCGGCATGGACGAGCTGTACAAGTAAAATCAACCTCTGGATTACAAAATTTGTGAAAGATTGACTGGTA
TTCTTAACTATGTTGCTCCTTTTACGCTATGTGGATACGCTGCTTTAATGCCTTTGTATCATGCTATTGC
TTCCCGTATGGCTTTCATTTTCTCCTCCTTGTATAAATCCTGGTTGCTGTCTCTTTATGAGGAGTTGTGG
CCCGTTGTCAGGCAACGTGGCGTGGTGTGCACTGTGTTTGCTGACGCAACCCCCACTGGTTGGGGCATTG
CCACCACCTGTCAGCTCCTTTCCGGGACTTTCGCTTTCCCCCTCCCTATTGCCACGGCGGAACTCATCGC
CGCCTGCCTTGCCCGCTGCTGGACAGGGGCTCGGCTGTTGGGCACTGACAATTCCGTGGTGTTGTCGGGG
AAGCTGACGTCCTTTCCATGGCTGCTCGCCTGTGTTGCCACCTGGATTCTGCGCGGGACGTCCTTCTGCT
ACGTCCCTTCGGCCCTCAATCCAGCGGACCTTCCTTCCCGCGGCCTGCTGCCGGCTCTGCGGCCTCTTCC
GCGTCTTCGCCTTCGCCCTCAGACGAGTCGGATCTCCCTTTGGGCCGCCTCCCCGCCCTTTGGGCCGCCT
CCCCGCGCTAGTGCTGGGGATGCGGTGGGCTCTATGGGTCTCGACATTGATTATTGACTAGTTATTAATA
GTAATCAATTACGGGGTCATTAGTTCATAGCCCATATATGGAGTTCCGCGTTACATAACTTACGGTAAAT
GGCCCGCCTGGCTGACCGCCCAACGACCCCCGCCCATTGACGTCAATAATGACGTATGTTCCCATAGTAA
CGCCAATAGGGACTTTCCATTGACGTCAATGGGTGGAGTATTTACGGTAAACTGCCCACTTGGCAGTACA
TCAAGTGTATCATATGCCAAGTACGCCCCCTATTGACGTCAATGACGGTAAATGGCCCGCCTGGCATTAT
GCCCAGTACATGACCTTATGGGACTTTCCTACTTGGCAGTACATCTACGTATTAGTCATCGCTATTACCA
TGGTCGAGGTGAGCCCCACGTTCTGCTTCACTCTCCCCATCTCCCCCCCCTCCCCACCCCCAATTTTGTA
TTTATTTATTTTTTAATTATTTTGTGCAGCGATGGGGGCGGGGGGGGGGGGGGCGCGCGCCAGGCGGGGC
GGGGGGGGGGGGGGGGGGGGGGGGGGGGGGGGGGGGGGGGGGGGGGGGCGCCCAGGCGGGGGGGGGGGCC
CCGAAGGTTTCTTTTTTTGCCGGGGGGGGGGGGGGGGGGCCCCCTAAAAAAAGGAGGGCGGGCGGCGGGG
GGGGGGGGCGGGGCCGCGCTCTCCCCCCGTGCCCCGCTCCGCCGCCGCCTCGCGCCGCCCGCCCCGGCTC
TGACTGACCGCGTTACTCCCACAGGTGAGCGGGCGGGACGGCCCTTCTCCTCCGGGCTGTAATTAGCGCT
TGGTTTAATGACGGCTTGTTTCTTTTCTGTGGCTGCGTGAAAGCCTTGAGGGGCTCCGGGAGGGCCCTTT
GTGCGGGGGGAGCGGCTCGGGGGGTGCGTGCGTGTGTGTGTGCGTGGGGAGCGCCGCGTGCGGCTCCGCG
CTGCCCGGCGGCTGTGAGCGCTGCGGGCGCGGCGCGGGGCTTTGTGCGCTCCGCAGTGTGCGCGAGGGGA
GCGCGGCCGGGGGCGGTGCCCCGCGGTGCGGGGGGGGCTGCGAGGGGAACAAAGGCTGCGTGCGGGGTGT
GTGCGTGGGGGGGTGAGCAGGGGGTGTGGGCGCGTCGGTCGGGCTGCAACCCCCCCTGCACCCCCCTCCC
CGAGTTGCTGAGCGCGGCCCGGCTTCGGGTGCGGGGCTCCGTACGGGGCGTGGCGCGGGGCTCGCCGTGC
CGGGCGGGGGGTGGCGGCAGGTGGGGGTGCCGGGCGGCCCCCGGAGCGCCGGCGGCTGTCGAGGCGCGGC
GAGCCGCAGCCATTGCCTTTTATGGTAATCGTGCGAGAGGGCGCAGGGACTTCCTTTGTCCCAAATCTGT
GCGGAGCCGAAATCTGGGAGGCGCCGCCGCACCCCCTCTAGCGGGCGCGGGGCGAAGCGGTGCGGCGCCG
GCAGGAAGGAAATGGGCGGGGAGGGCCTTCGTGCGTCGCCGCGCCGCCGTCCCCTTCTCCCTCTCCAGCC
TCGGGGCTGTCCGCGGGGGGACGGCTGCCTTCGGGGGGGACGGGGCAGGGCGGGGTTCGGCTTCTGGCGT
GTGACCGGCGGCTCTAGAGCCTCTGCTAACCATGTTCATGCCTTCTTCTTTTTCCTACAGCTCCTGGGCA
ACGTGCTGGTTATTGTGCTGTCTCATCATTTTGGCAAAGAATGTCGACATGAGCCGGCTGGACAAGAGCA
AAGTGATCAACAGCGCCCTGGAACTGCTGAACGGCGTGGGCATCGAGGGCCTGACCACCCGGAAGCTGGC
CCAGAAACTGGGCGTGGAACAGCCCACCCTGTACTGGCACGTGAAGAACAAGCGGGCCCTGCTGGACGCC
CTGCCCATCGAGATGCTGGACCGGCACCACACCCACAGCTGCCCTCTGGAAGGCGAGAGCTGGCAGGACT
TCCTGCGGAACAACGCCAAGAGCTACAGATGCGCCCTGCTGAGCCACCGGGACGGCGCCAAAGTGCACCT
GGGCACCAGACCCACCGAGAAGCAGTACGAGACACTGGAAAACCAGCTGGCCTTCCTGTGCCAGCAGGGC
TTCAGCCTGGAAAACGCCCTGTACGCCCTGAGCGCCGTGGGCCACTTCACCCTGGGCTGCGTGCTGGAAG
AACAGGAACACCAGGTCGCCAAAGAGGAAAGAGAGACACCCACCACCGACAGCATGCCCCCCCTGCTGAA
GCAGGCCATCGAGCTGTTCGACAGACAGGGCGCCGAGCCCGCCTTCCTGTTCGGCCTGGAACTGATCATC
TGCGGCCTCGAGAAGCAGCTGAAGTGCGAGAGCGGCGGACCCACCGACGCCCTGGACGACTTCGACCTGG
ACATGCTGCCCGCCGATGCCCTGGATGATTTTGATCTGGATATGCTCCCTGCTGACGCTCTCGATGACTT
CGATCTCGATATGCTGCCAGGCGAGGGCAGGGGAAGTCTTCTAACATGCGGGGACGTGGAGGAAAATCCC
GGCCCCGTGTCTAAGGGCGAAGAGCTGATTAAGGAGAACATGCACATGAAGCTGTACATGGAGGGCACCG
TGGACAACCATCACTTCAAGTGCACATCCGAGGGCGAAGGCAAGCCCTACGAGGGCACCCAGACCATGAG
AATCAAGGTGGTCGAGGGCGGCCCTCTCCCCTTCGCCTTCGACATCCTGGCTACTAGCTTCCTCTACGGC
AGCAAGACCTTCATCAACCACACCCAGGGCATCCCCGACTTCTTCAAGCAGTCCTTCCCTGAGGGCTTCA
CATGGGAGAGAGTCACCACATACGAAGACGGGGGCGTGCTGACCGCTACCCAGGACACCAGCCTCCAGGA
CGGCTGCCTCATCTACAACGTCAAGATCAGAGGGGTGAACTTCACATCCAACGGCCCTGTGATGCAGAAG
AAAACACTCGGCTGGGAGGCCTTCACCGAGACGCTGTACCCCGCTGACGGCGGCCTGGAAGGCAGAAACG
ACATGGCCCTGAAGCTCGTGGGCGGGAGCCATCTGATCGCAAACGCCAAGACCACATATAGATCCAAGAA
ACCCGCTAAGAACCTCAAGATGCCTGGCGTCTACTATGTGGACTACAGACTGGAAAGAATCAAGGAGGCC
AACAACGAGACCTACGTCGAGCAGCACGAGGTGGCAGTGGCCAGATACTGCGACCTCCCTAGCAAACTGG
GGCACAAGCTTAATTCCGGACTCAGATCTCGAGCTGATCCAAAAAAGAAGAGAAAGGTAGATCCAAAAAA
GAAGAGAAAGGTAGATCCAAAAAAGAAGAGAAAGGTAGGATCCACCGGATCTAGATAACTGATCATAATC
AGCCATACCACATTTGAAACCCGCTGATCAGCCTCGACTGTGCCTTCTAGTTGCCAGCCATCTGTTGTTT
GCCCCTCCCCCGTGCCTTCCTTGACCCTGGAAGGTGCCACTCCCACTGTCCTTTCCTAATAAAATGAGGA
AATTGCATCGCATTGTCTGAGTAGGTGTCATTCTATTCTGGGGGGTGGGGTGGGGCAGGACAGCAAGGGG
GAGGATTGGGAAGACAATAGCAGGCATGCTGGGGATGCGGTGGGCTCTATGGCTAGCCGCTGCAAGAACT
CTTCCTCACGATAACTTCGTATAGGAGACTTTATACGAAGTTAAGCGCTCACTGGCCGTCGTTTTACAAC
GTCGTGACTGGGAAAACCCTGGCGTTACCCAACTTAATCGCCTTGCAGCACATCCCCCTTTCGCCAGCTG
GCGTAATAGCGAAGAGGCCCGCACCGATCGCCCTTCCCAACAGTTGCGCAGCCTGAATGGCGAATGGCGC
CTGATGCGGTATTTTCTCCTTACGCATCTGTGCGGTATTTCACACCGCATA
[95 nt withheld, positions 7472-7566]
T
[46 nt withheld, positions 7568-7613]
C
[141 nt withheld, positions 7615-7755]
CCTTTGACGTTGGAGTCCACGTTCTTT
[37 nt withheld, positions 7783-7819]
ACTCTATCTCGGGCTATTCTTTTGATTTATAAGGGATTTTGCCGATTTCGGTCTATTGGTTAAAAAATGA
GCTGATTTAACAAAAATTTAACGCGAATTTTAACAAAATATTAACGTTTACAATTTTATGGTGCACTCTC
AGTACAATCTGCTCTGATGCCGCATAGTTAAGCCAGCCCCGACACCCGCCAACACCCGCTGACGCGCCCT
GACGGGCTTGTCTGCTCCCGGCATCCGCTTACAGACAAGCTGTGACCGTCTCCGGGAGCTGCATGTGTCA
GAGGTTTTCACCGTCATCACCGAAACGCGCGAGACGAAAGGGCCTCGTGATACGCCTATTTTTATAGGTT
AATGTCATGATAATAATGGTTTCTTAGACGTCAGGTGGCACTTTTCGGGGAAATGTGCGCGGAACCCCTA
TTTGTTTATTTTTCTAAATACATTCAAATATGTATCCGCTCATGAGACAATAACCCTGATAAATGCTTCA
ATAATATTGAAAAAGGAAGAGTATGAGTATTCAACATTTCCGTGTCGCCCTTATTCCCTTTTTTGCGGCA
TTTTGCCTTCCTGTTTTTGCTCACCCAGAAACGCTGGTGAAAGTAAAAGATGCTGAAGATCAGTTGGGTG
CACGAGTGGGTTACATCGAACTGGATCTCAACAGCGGTAAGATCCTTGAGAGTTTTCGCCCCGAAGAACG
TTTTCCAATGATGAGCACTTTTAAAGTTCTGCTATGTGGCGCGGTATTATCCCGTATTGACGCCGGGCAA
GAGCAACTCGGTCGCCGCATACACTATTCTCAGAATGACTTGGTTGAGTACTCACCAGTCACAGAAAAGC
ATCTTACGGATGGCATGACAGTAAGAGAATTATGCAGTGCTGCCATAACCATGAGTGATAACACTGCGGC
CAACTTACTTCTGACAACGATCGGAGGACCGAAGGAGCTAACCGCTTTTTTGCACAACATGGGGGATCAT
GTAACTCGCCTTGATCGTTGGGAACCGGAGCTGAATGAAGCCATACCAAACGACGAGCGTGACACCACGA
TGCCTGTAGCAATGGCAACAACGTTGCGCAAACTATTAACTGGCGAACTACTTACTCTAGCTTCCCGGCA
ACAATTAATAGACTGGATGGAGGCGGATAAAGTTGCAGGACCACTTCTGCGCTCGGCCCTTCCGGCTGGC
TGGTTTATTGCTGATAAATCTGGAGCCGGTGAGCGTGGGTCTCGCGGTATCATTGCAGCACTGGGGCCAG
ATGGTAAGCCCTCCCGTATCGTAGTTATCTACACGACGGGGAGTCAGGCAACTATGGATGAACGAAATAG
ACAGATCGCTGAGATAGGTGCCTCACTGATTAAGCATTGGTAACTGTCAGACCAAGTTTACTCATATATA
CTTTAGATTGATTTAAAACTTCATTTTTAATTTAAAAGGATCTAGGTGAAGATCCTTTTTGATAATCTCA
TGACCAAAATCCCTTAACGTGAGTTTTCGTTCCACTGAGCGTCAGACCCCGTAGAAAAGATCAAAGGATC
TTCTTGAGATCCTTTTTTTCTGCGCGTAATCTGCTGCTTGCAAACAAAAAAACCACCGCTACCAGCGGTG
GTTTGTTTGCCGGATCAAGAGCTACCAACTCTTTTTCCGAAGGTAACTGGCTTCAGCAGAGCGCAGATAC
CAAATACTGTTCTTCTAGTGTAGCCGTAGTTAGGCCACCACTTCAAGAACTCTGTAGCACCGCCTACATA
CCTCGCTCTGCTAATCCTGTTACCAGTGGCTGCTGCCAGTGGCGATAAGTCGTGTCTTACCGGGTTGGAC
TCAAGACGATAGTTACCGGATAAGGCGCAGCGGTCGGGCTGAACGGGGGGTTCGTGCACACAGCCCAGCT
TGGAGCGAACGACCTACACCGAACTGAGATACCTACAGCGTGAGCTATGAGAAAGCGCCACGCTTCCCGA
AGGGAGAAAGGCGGACAGGTATCCGGTAAGCGGCAGGGTCGGAACAGGAGAGCGCACGAGGGAGCTTCCA
GGGGGAAACGCCTGGTATCTTTATAGTCCTGTCGGGTTTCGCCACCTCTGACTTGAGCGTCGATTTTTGT
GATGCTCGTCAGGGGGGCGGAGCCTATGGAAAAACGCCAGCAACGCGGCCTTTTTACGGTTCCTGGCCTT
TTGCTGGCCTTTTGCTCACATGTTCTTTCCTGCGTTATCCCCTGATTCTGTGGATAACCGTATTACCGCC
TTTGAGTGAGCTGATACCGCTCGCCGCAGCCGAACGACCGAGCGCAGCGAGTCAGTGAGCGAGGAAGCGG
AAG
